>Addgene plasmid #43182 | I-TCGT | depositor partial sequence | sequence record 58447 | I-TCGT sequence 424 bps
CGTCTCCTGACCCCAGAGCAGGTCGTGGCCATTGCCTCGAATGGAGGGGGCAAACAGGCGTTGGAAACCG
TACAACGATTGCTGCCGGTGCTGTGCCAAGCGCACGGACTCACCCCAGAGCAGGTCGTGGCGATCGCAAG
CCACGACGGAGGAAAGCAAGCCTTGGAAACAGTACAGAGGCTGTTGCCTGTGCTGTGCCAAGCGCACGGC
CTCACCCCAGAGCAGGTCGTGGCAATCGCGAGCAATAACGGCGGAAAACAGGCTTTGGAAACGGTGCAGA
GGCTCCTTCCAGTGCTGTGCCAAGCGCACGGATTAACCCCAGAGCAGGTCGTGGCCATTGCCTCGAATGG
AGGGGGCAAACAGGCGTTGGAAACCGTACAACGATTGCTGCCGGTGCTGTGCCAAGCGCACGGCTTAAGA
GACG
