>Addgene plasmid #43182 | I-TCGT | addgene partial sequence | sequence record 61971 | M13-F20 5'-TGTAAAACGACGGCCAGT-3'
GCGAATTGGGCCCTCTAGATGCATGCTCGAGCGGCCGCCAGTGTGATGGATATCTGCAGAATTCGCCCTT
ATATAGATGCCGTCCTAGCGCGTCTCCTGACCCCAGAGCAGGTCGTGGCCATTGCCTCGAATGGAGGGGG
CAAACAGGCGTTGGAAACCGTACAACGATTGCTGCCGGTGCTGTGCCAAGCGCACGGACTCACCCCAGAG
CAGGTCGTGGCGATCGCAAGCCACGACGGAGGAAAGCAAGCCTTGGAAACAGTACAGAGGCTGTTGCCTG
TGCTGTGCCAAGCGCACGGCCTCACCCCAGAGCAGGTCGTGGCAATCGCGAGCAATAACGGCGGAAAACA
GGCTTTGGAAACGGTGCAGAGGCTCCTTCCAGTGCTGTGCCAAGCGCACGGATTAACCCCAGAGCAGGTC
GTGGCCATTGCCTCGAATGGAGGGGGCAAACAGGCGTTGGAAACCGTACAACGATTGCTGCCGGTGCTGT
GCCAAGCGCACGGCTTAAGAGACGTGGGCACAGGAAAGATACTTAAGGGCGAATTCCAGCACACTGGCGG
CCGTTACTAGTGGATCCGAGCTCGGTACCAAGCTTGGCGTAATCATGGTCATAGCTGTTTCCTGTGTGAA
ATTGTTATCCGCTCACAATTCCACACAACATACGAGCCGGAAGCATAAAGTGTAAAGCCTGGGGTGCCTA
ATGAGTGAGCTAACTCACATTAATTGCGTTGCGCTCACTGCCCGCTTTCCAGTCGGGAAACCTGTCGTGC
CAGCTGCATTAATGAATCGGCCAACGCGCGGGGAGAGGCGGTTTGCGTATTGGGCGCTCTTCCGCTTCCT
CGCTCACTGACTCGCTGCGCTCGGTCGTTCGGCTGCGGCGAGCGGTATCAGCTCACTCAAAGGCGGTAAT
ACGGTTATCCACAGAATCAGGGGAA
