[The description below was written by a language model from this plasmid's Addgene catalogue record.]
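Description:
I-TCGT is a bacterial cloning plasmid built on the pCRII-TOPO backbone, a 3,973 bp commercial vector designed for direct topoisomerase-mediated capture of PCR products. It is maintained at high copy number in E. coli and carries both ampicillin and kanamycin resistance markers, so either or both antibiotics can be used for selection. The insert sits in the TOPO cloning site and can be read through from the flanking T7 and M13 reverse primer sites listed for sequencing. No mammalian promoter, reporter or expression cassette is recorded, consistent with its classification as a storage and cloning vector rather than an expression construct.

The payload is a 424 bp synthetic fragment, also named I-TCGT, introduced by TOPO cloning. The record does not spell out what this fragment encodes. The associated publication describes a TALEN genome-editing system for generating human stem cell-based disease models, so the plasmid is evidently one component of that TALEN assembly toolkit. The name suggests a pre-assembled block of TAL effector repeat units specifying the four-base target T-C-G-T, with the "I" prefix perhaps indicating its position in an ordered assembly series, and the insert size is roughly what four TAL repeats would occupy. This interpretation is inferred from the name and context rather than stated in the catalogue fields. In such a system, library plasmids like this one would serve as sources of repeat modules that are excised or amplified and joined in order to build a custom DNA-binding array for a full-length TALEN in a separate expression vector.
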