Addgene plasmid #43182: I-TCGT
Depositing lab: Chad Cowan & Kiran Musunuru. Depositing organization: Harvard University. Publication: A TALEN Genome-Editing System for Generating Human Stem Cell-Based Disease Models. Ding Q, Lee YK, Schaefer EA, Peters DT, Veres A, Kim K, Kuperwasser N, Motola DL, Meissner TB, Hendriks WT, Trevisan M, Gupta RM, Moisan A, Banks E, Friesen M, Schinzel RT, Xia F, Tang A, Xia Y, Figueroa E, Wann A, Ahfeldt T, Daheron L, Zhang F, Rubin LL, Peng LF, Chung RT, Musunuru K, Cowan CA. Cell Stem Cell. 2012 Dec 12. pii: S1934-5909(12)00645-5. doi: 10.1016/j.stem.2012.11.011. PubMed 23246482.
Backbone
  Vector backbone: pCRII-TOPO
  Backbone manufacturer: Invitrogen
  Backbone size w/o insert (bp): 3973
  Vector type: Bacterial Cloning
Growth in bacteria
  Bacterial resistance: Ampicillin and Kanamycin, 100 & 50 μg/mL
  Growth temperature: 37°C
  Growth strain: Top10
  Copy number: High Copy
Gene/Insert
  Gene/Insert name: I-TCGT
  Species: Synthetic
  Insert size (bp): 424
  Cloning method: TOPO Cloning
  Sequencing primers: 5′ T7; 3′ M13-rev
Terms and licenses: Academic/Nonprofit Terms; Industry Terms: Not Available to Industry
How to cite: I-TCGT was a gift from Chad Cowan & Kiran Musunuru (Addgene plasmid # 43182 ; http://n2t.net/addgene:43182 ; RRID:Addgene_43182)
